>Addgene plasmid #92021 | p5B3-T | addgene full sequence | sequence record 181444 | Addgene NGS Result
CATCACCATCATCACCATGTTGATCTGCGTACCCTGGGTTATAGCCAGCAGCAGCAAGAAAAAATCAAAC
CGAAAGTTCGTAGCACCGTTGCACAGCATCATGAAGCACTGGTTGGTCATGGTTTTACCCATGCACATAT
TGTTGCACTGAGCCAGCATCCGGCAGCACTGGGCACCGTTGCAGTTAAATATCAGGATATGATTGCAGCA
CTGCCGGAAGCAACCCATGAAGCAATTGTTGGTGTTGGTAAACAGTGGTCAGGTGCACGTGCCCTGGAAG
CACTGCTGACCGTTGCCGGTGAACTGCGTGGTCCGCCTCTGCAGCTGGATACCGGTCAGCTGCTGAAAAT
TGCAAAACGTGGTGGTGTTACCGCAGTTGAAGCAGTTCATGCATGGCGTAATGCACTGACCGGTGCACCG
CTGAATGGTTCTGGCGAAAACCTGTACTTCCAGTCTGGCTCGGGTCTGACACCGGAACAGGTTGTTGCAA
TTGCCAGCCATGATGGTGGCAAACAGGCACTGGAAACCGTTCAGCGTCTGCTGCCGGTTCTGTGTCAGGC
ACATGGTCTGACCCCTGAACAGGTGGTGGCCATTGCAAGCAATGGTGGCGGTAAACAAGCCCTGGAAACA
GTGCAGCGCCTGTTACCGGTGCTGTGCCAGGCCCATGGCTTAACTCCGGAACAGGTGGTAGCGATCGCAT
CAAATGGCGGAGGTAAACAGGCCTTAGAAACCGTACAGCGCTTACTGCCGGTGTTATGCCAGGCGCACGG
CCTGACGCCAGAACAGGTAGTGGCAATCGCCTCAAATGGCGGTGGAAAACAGGCGTTAGAGACAGTCCAG
CGCCTGCTGCCTGTATTATGTCAAGCCCATGGCCTGACCCCAGAGCAAGTTGTTGCGATTGCAAGTAATG
GTGGGGGTAAACAGGCACTTGAGACAGTTCAACGTTTACTGCCTGTACTGTGCCAAGCTCACGGTCTGAC
TCCGGAACAAGTCGTCGCGATTGCGAGTAACGGTGGTGGCAAACAAGCATTAGAAACGGTGCAACGCCTG
CTGCCAGTTCTTTGCCAGGCTCACGGTTTAACCCCTGAGCAGGTTGTAGCTATTGCGAGTAACATTGGTG
GTAAGCAGGCGTTGGAAACTGTGCAAAGACTGCTGCCCGTGTTGTGCCAAGCACATGGTTTAACCCCAGA
ACAAGTCGTAGCAATCGCAAGCAATGGGGGTGGCAAGCAAGCGCTTGAAACAGTACAGCGTTTATTACCG
GTACTTTGTCAGGCCCACGGTCTTACACCAGAACAAGTTGTGGCCATAGCCAGTAACAATGGCGGAAAGC
AGGCTCTGGAAACGGTACAACGTCTGTTACCTGTTCTGTGTCAAGCGCACGGATTAACACCTGAACAAGT
AGTTGCCATTGCGTCAAATATCGGAGGCAAGCAGGCCTTGGAGACAGTGCAGAGATTACTGCCAGTGTTG
TGTCAGGCTCATGGCCTTACACCCGAGCAGGTCGTGGCAATTGCATCTAATGGTGGCGGTAAGCAAGCTT
TAGAGACTGTTCAGAGACTGCTTCCTGTCCTGTGCCAGGCACACGGACTTACGCCTGAGCAAGTGGTTGC
AATCGCCTCTAATCATGGTGGTAAGCAAGCACTGGAAACTGTCCAACGCTTACTTCCGGTGCTTTGTCAA
GCACACGGCTTAACGCCAGAGCAGGTCGTCGCCATAGCCAGCAACGGTGGTGGTAAACAGGCCCTTGAAA
CGGTCCAAAGACTTCTGCCGGTCCTTTGCCAAGCGCATGGGCTGACACCTGAGCAGGTAGTCGCGATTGC
CTCAAATAACGGTGGGAAGCAGGCATTAGAAACAGTTCAAAGATTATTACCAGTCCTGTGTCAGGCGCAT
GGGTTAACCCCAGAGCAGGTAGTTGCAATAGCATCCAATCATGGCGGAAAACAAGCGTTGGAAACGGTTC
AGCGGTTATTGCCTGTTTTGTGCCAGGCGCATGGTTTGACACCCGAGCAAGTGGTAGCCATAGCCTCACA
TGATGGGGGTAAACAAGCTTTGGAGACAGTACAACGGCTGCTTCCAGTTTTATGTCAGGCCCATGGATTG
ACGCCTGAACAAGTTGTCGCTATCGCAAGTAATAATGGTGGTAAACAAGCGCTTGAAACCGTTCAACGCC
TTCTGCCTGTGCTTTGTCAGGCACATGGACTTACGCCTGAGCAAGTGGTTGCAATCGCCTCTAACGGTGG
TGGTAAGCAAGCACTGGAAACTGTCCAACGCTTACTTCCGGTGCTTTGTCAAGCACACGGCCTGACACCG
GAACAGGTTGTTGCAATTGCCAGCAATATAGGTGGCAAACAGGCACTGGAAACCGTTCAGCGTCTGCTGC
CGGTTCTGTGTCAGGCACATGGTCTGACACCTGAGCAGGTAGTCGCGATTGCCTCAAACATCGGTGGGAA
GCAGGCATTAGAAACAGTTCAAAGATTATTACCAGTCCTGTGTCAGGCGCATGGGCTGACTCCGGAACAA
GTCGTCGCGATTGCGAGTAATGGTGGTGGCAAACAAGCATTAGAAACGGTGCAACGCCTGCTGCCAGTTC
TTTGCCAGGCTCACGGTTTAACACCCGAACAGGTTGTCGCGATAGCTTCACATGATGGTGGTCGTCCGGC
ACTGGAAAGCATTGTTGCACAGCTGAGCCGTCCGGATCCGGCACTGGCAGCACTGACCAATGATCATCTG
GTTGCACTGGCATGTCTGGGTGGTCGCCCTGCCCTGGATGCAGTTAAAAAAGGTCTGCCGCATGCACCGG
CACTGATTAAACGTACCAATCGTCGTATTCCGGAACGTACCAGCCATCGTGTTGCAGATCATGCACAGGT
TGTTCGTGTTCTGGGTTTTTTTCAGTGTCATAGCCATCCGGCACAGGCATTTGATGATGCAATGACCCAG
TTTGGTATGAGCGATTATAAAGATGATGATGATAAATAAGGTACCCTAATCATACCTGACCTCCATAGCA
GAAAGTCAAAAACCTCCGACCGGAGGCTTTTGACTTGAGGGGGATCCGCCCTCAGAAAAACTCATCGAGC
ATCAAGTGAAACTGCAATTTATTCATATCAGGATTATCAATACCATATTTTTGAAAAAGCCGTTTCTGTA
ATGAAGGAGAAAACTCACCGAGGCAGTTCCATAGGATGGCAAGATCCTGGTATCGGTCTGCGATTCCGAC
TCGTCCAACATCAATACAACCTATTAATTTCCCCTCGTCAAAAATAAGGTTATCAAGTGAGAAATCACCA
TGAGTGACGACTGAATCCGGTGAGAATGGCAAAAGCTTATGCATTTCTTTCCAGACTTGTTCAACAGGCC
AGCCATTACGCTCGTCATCAAAATCACTCGCACCAACCAAACCGTTATTCATTCGTGATTGCGCCTGAGC
GAGACGAAATACGCGATCGCCGTTAAAAGGACAATTACAAACAGGAATCGAATGCAACCGGCGCAGGAAC
ACTGCCAGCGCATCAACAATATTTTCACCTGAATCAGGATATTCTTCTAATACCTGGAATGCTGTTTTCC
CTGGGATCGCAGTGGTGAGTAACCATGCATCATCAGGAGTACGGATAAAATGCTTGATGGTCGGAAGAGG
CATAAATTCCGTCAGCCAGTTTAGCCTGACCATCTCATCTGTAACATCATTGGCAACGCTACCTTTGCCA
TGTTTCAGAAACAACTCTGGCGCATCGGGCTTCCCATACAATCGATAGATTGTCGCACCTGATTGCCCGA
CATTATCGCGAGCCCATTTATACCCATATAAATCAGCATCCATGTTGGAATTTAATCGCGGCCTCGAGCA
AGACGTTTCCCGTTGAATATGGCTCATTTTAGCTTCCTTAGCTCCTGAAAATCTCGATAACTCAAAAAAT
ACGCCCGGTAGTGATCTTATTTCATTATGGTGAAAGTTGGAACCTCTTACGTACGGCGCGGCAGCGTGAC
CCGTGTCGGCGGCTCCAACGGCTCGCCATCGTCCAGAAAACACGGCTCATCGGGCATCGGCAGGCGCTGC
TGCCCGCGTCGTTCCCATTCCTCCGTTTCGGTCAAGGCTGGCAGGTCTGGTTCCATGCCCGGAATGCCGG
GCTGGCTGGGCGGCTCCTCGCCGGGGCCGGTCGGTAGTTGCTGCTCGCCCGGATACAGGGTCGGGATGCG
GCGCAGGTCGCCATGCCCCAACAGCGATTCGTCCTGGTCGTCGTGATCAACCACCACGGCGGCACTGAAC
ACCGACAGGCGCAACTGGTCGCGGGGCTGGCCCCACGCCACGCGGTCATTGACCACGTAGGCCGACACGG
TGCCGGGGCCGTTGAGCTTCACGACGGAGATCCAGCGCTCGGCCACCAAGTCCTTGACTGCGTATTGGAC
CGTCCGCAAAGAACGTCCGATGAGCTTGGAAAGTGTCTTCTGGCTGACCACCACGGCGTTCTGGTGGCCC
ATCTGCGCCACGAGGTGATGCAGCAGCATTGCCGCCGTGGGTTTCCTCGCAATAAGCCCGGCCCACGCCT
CATGCGCTTTGCGTTCCGTTTGCACCCAGTGACCGGGCTTGTTCTTGGCTTGAATGCCGATTTCTCTGGA
CTGCGTGGCCATGCTTATCTCCATGCGGTAGGGGTGCCGCACGGTTGCGGCACCATGCGCAATCAGCTGC
AACTTTTCGGCAGCGCGACAACAATTATGCGTTGCGTAAAAGTGGCAGTCAATTACAGATTTTCTTTAAC
CTACGCAATGAGCTATTGCGGGGGGTGCCGCAATGAGCTGTTGCGTACCCCCCTTTTTTAAGTTGTTGAT
TTTTAAGTCTTTCGCATTTCGCCCTATATCTAGTTCTTTGGTGCCCAAAGAAGGGCACCCCTGCGGGGTT
CCCCCACGCCTTCGGCGCGGCTCCCCCTCCGGCAAAAAGTGGCCCCTCCGGGGCTTGTTGATCGACTGCG
CGGCCTTCGGCCTTGCCCAAGGTGGCGCTGCCCCCTTGGAACCCCCGCACTCGCCGCCGTGAGGCTCGGG
GGGCAGGCGGGCGGGCTTCGCCCTTCGACTGCCCCCACTCGCATAGGCTTGGGTCGTTCCAGGCGCGTCA
AGGCCAAGCCGCTGCGCGGTCGCTGCGCGAGCCTTGACCCGCCTTCCACTTGGTGTCCAACCGGCAAGCG
AAGCGCGCAGGCCGCAGGCCGGAGGCTTTTCCCCAGAGAAAATTAAAAAAATTGATGGGGCAAGGCCGCA
GGCCGCGCAGTTGGAGCCGGTGGGTATGTGGTCGAAGGCTGGGTAGCGTTCACCGACAAACAACAGATAA
AACGAAAGGCCCAGTCTTTCGACTGAGCCTTTCGTTTTATTTGATGCCTGGCTCTAGTAGTGATCTACAC
TAGCACTATCAGTGTTATTAAGACCCACTTTCACATTTAAGTTGTTTTTCTAATCCGCATATGATCAATT
CAAGGCCGAATAAGAAGGCTGGCTCTGCACCTTGGTGATCAAATAATTCGATAGCTTGTCGTAATAATGG
CGGCATACTATCAGTAGTAGGTGTTTCCCTTTCTTCTTTAGCGACTTGATGCTCTTGATCTTCCAATACG
CAACCTAAAGTAAAATGCCCCACAGCGCTGAGTGCATATAATGCATTCTCTAGTGAAAAACCTTGTTGGC
ATAAAAAGGCTAATTGATTTTCGAGAGTTTCATACTGTTTTTCTGTAGGCCGTGTACCTAAATGTACTTT
TGCTCCATCGCGATGACTTAGTAAAGCACATCTAAAACTTTTAGCGTTATTACGTAAAAAATCTTGCCAG
CTTTCCCCTTCTAAAGGGCAAAAGTGAGTATGGTGCCTATCTAACATCTCAATGGCTAAGGCGTCGAGCA
AAGCCCGCTTATTTTTTACATGCCAATACAATGTAGGCTGCTCTACACCTAGCTTCTGGGCGAGTTTACG
GGTTGTTAAACCTTCGATTCCGACCTCATTAAGCAGCTCTAATGCGCTGTTAATCACTTTACTTTTATCT
AATCTAGACATCATTAATTCCTAATTTTTGTTGACACTCTATCGTTGATAGAGTTATTTTACCACTCCCT
ATCAGTGATAGAGAAAAGAATTCAAAAGATCTTTTAAGAAGGAGATATACATATGCATCATCATCATCAT
CATCATGGAGAAAGCTTGTTTAAGGGGCCGCGTGATTACAACCCGATATCGAGCACCATTTGTCATTTGA
CGAATGAATCTGATGGGCACACAACATCGTTGTATGGTATTGGATTTGGTCCCTTCATCATTACAAACAA
GCACTTGTTTAGAAGAAATAATGGAACACTGTTGGTCCAATCACTACATGGTGTATTCAAGGTCAAGAAC
ACCACGACTTTGCAACAACACCTCATTGATGGGAGGGACATGATAATTATTCGCATGCCTAAGGATTTCC
CACCATTTCCTCAAAAGCTGAAATTTAGAGAGCCACAAAGGGAAGAGCGCATATGTCTTGTGACAACCAA
CTTCCAAACTAAGAGCATGTCTAGCATGGTGTCAGACACTAGTTGCACATTCCCTTCATCTGATGGCATA
TTCTGGAAGCATTGGATTCAAACCAAGGATGGGCAGTGTGGCAGTCCATTAGTATCAACTAGAGATGGGT
TCATTGTTGGTATACACTCAGCATCGAATTTCACCAACACAAACAATTATTTCACAAGCGTGCCGAAAAA
CTTCATGGAATTGTTGACAAATCAGGAGGCGCAGCAGTGGGTTAGTGGTTGGCGATTAAATGCTGACTCA
GTATTGTGGGGGGGCCATAAAGTTTTCATGGTGAAACCTGAAGAGCCTTTTCAGCCAGTTAAGGAAGCGA
CTCAACTCATGAATCGTCGTCGCCGTCGCTAAGTCCATCAGCTTGTCCAGCAGGGTTGTCCACGGGCCGA
GCGAAGCGAGCCAGCCGGTGGCCGCGGAACAAAACTAAAGCGCCACAAGGGCGCTTTAGTTTGTTTTCAG
TCCAGTTACGCTGGAGTCTGAGGCTCGTCCTGAATGATATCAAGCTTGAATTCGCGGCCGCTTCTAGAGT
TGACAGCTAGCTCAGTCCTAGGTACTGTGCTAGCTACTAGATATCGCTCAATACTGACCAAGGAGGTATC
TACAATG
Features (pLannotate 1.2.2; 16 found; start..end, strand, type, name):
     19..564     +  CDS            avrXa10 (fragment): AVX10_XANOO - Experimental evidence at protein level: Swiss-Prot protein existence level 1. Avirulence protein. Induces the hypersensitive response (HR)in rice plants carrying the resistance gene Xa10. Activity depends on the presence of the core repeat domains; replacement with repeat domains from other proteins (AvrBs3 of X.euvesicatoria (AC P14727) or AvrXa7 of this organism) does not elicit the HR. Probably acts as a transcription factor in its host plant (rice) to induce plant resistance or disease. From Xanthomonas oryzae pv. oryzae.
   2668..2952    +  CDS            avrBs3 (fragment): AVRB3_XANEU - Experimental evidence at protein level: Swiss-Prot protein existence level 1. Avirulence protein. Acts as a transcription factor in C.annuum plants. In susceptible plants lacking the Bs3 resistance gene induces expression of a number of genes, including genes homologous to a family of auxin-induced genes, alpha-expansin genes, pectate lyase, anthocyanidin glucoside rhamnosyl transferase and at least one transcription factor, UPA20. Their expression leads to plant hypertrophy in mesophyll cells, probably mainly mediated by UPA20 (PubMed:17962565). In resistant plants induces the h
   3014..3045    +  terminator     tonB terminator: bidirectional E. coli tonB-P14 transcription terminator
   3064..3877    -  CDS            KanR (fragment): aminoglycoside phosphotransferase; aph(3')-Ia; confers resistance to kanamycin in bacteria or G418 (Geneticin®) in eukaryotes
   3878..3972    -  promoter       cat promoter (fragment): promoter of the E. coli cat gene encoding chloramphenicol acetyltransferase
   3974..4632    -  CDS            pBBR1 Rep (fragment): replication protein for the broad-host-range plasmid pBBR1 from Bordetella bronchiseptica
   4633..5297    -  rep_origin     pBBR1 oriV (fragment): replication origin of the broad-host-range plasmid pBBR1 from Bordetella bronchiseptica; requires the pBBR1 Rep protein for replication
   5317..5363    -  terminator     rrnB T1 terminator: transcription terminator T1 from the E. coli rrnB gene
   5408..6031    -  CDS            TetR: tetracycline repressor TetR; tetR from transposon Tn10; TetR binds to the tetracycline operator tetO to inhibit transcription. This inhibition can be relieved by adding tetracycline or doxycycline.
   6050..6105    +  promoter       tetR/tetA promoters: tetR; overlapping promoters for bacterial tetR and tetA
   6149..6168    +  CDS            capTEV™ (fragment): composite tag for in vivo biotinylation, TEV protease cleavage, and 6xHis tagging
   6167..6874    +  CDS            TEV protease: tobacco etch virus protease (Kapust et al., 2001)
   6893..6955    -  rep_origin     pBBR1 oriV (fragment): replication origin of the broad-host-range plasmid pBBR1 from Bordetella bronchiseptica; requires the pBBR1 Rep protein for replication
   6961..6997    +  terminator     soxR terminator: bidirectional E. coli soxR transcription terminator
   7048..7069    +  misc_feature   BioBrick prefix: BioBrick prefix for parts that do not start with "ATG"
   7070..7094    +  promoter       J23119(SpeI) promoter (fragment): bacterial promoter (Registry of Standard Biological Parts BBa J23119) modified to end with an SpeI site
