[The description below was written by a language model from this plasmid's Addgene catalogue record and pLannotate feature annotations shown in this document.]
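Description:
p5B3-T is a low-copy bacterial plasmid of about 7.1 kb built on the pBT-2 backbone, carrying both halves of a proteolysis-controlled TALE repression system for E. coli. It replicates through the broad-host-range pBBR1 origin with its cognate Rep protein and is selected with kanamycin via an aminoglycoside phosphotransferase gene that the annotation places downstream of a cat promoter fragment.

The first insert, roughly 3 kb, encodes a transcription activator-like effector designed to bind the lysA promoter. The feature table recognises only its flanking N- and C-terminal regions, by homology to the Xanthomonas AvrXa10 and AvrBs3 proteins; the central repeat array between them is not annotated. The TALE carries an N-terminal 6xHis tag, a C-terminal FLAG tag and a single TEV protease recognition site engineered into its N-terminal domain. A fragment of the constitutive J23119 promoter lies just upstream across the plasmid junction and appears positioned to drive it, with a tonB terminator following the coding region.

The second insert is TEV protease with the S219V mutation, generally used to reduce autolysis, tagged with 7xHis at the N terminus and five arginines at the C terminus. It sits downstream of the divergent tetR/tetA promoter region, with TetR encoded on the opposite strand, so anhydrotetracycline relieves repression and switches the protease on. The intended logic is that the TALE sits on the lysA promoter until induced TEV cleaves it, giving small-molecule induction of the target gene. Consistent with silencing of lysine biosynthesis, the record notes a lysine requirement for host cells. It also notes that inducing the protease too early causes a growth defect.
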