Addgene plasmid #92021: p5B3-T
Purpose: Expresses TALE targeted to lysA promoter with one TEV cut site in its N-terminal domain, anhydrotetracycline inducible TEV protease
Depositing lab: Brian Pfleger. Depositing organization: University of Wisconsin, Madison. Publication: A transcription activator-like effector (TALE) induction system mediated by proteolysis. Copeland MF, Politz MC, Johnson CB, Markley AL, Pfleger BF. Nat Chem Biol. 2016 Apr;12(4):254-60. doi: 10.1038/nchembio.2021. Epub 2016 Feb 8. PubMed 26854666.
Backbone
  Vector backbone: pBT-2
  Total vector size (bp): 7149
  Modifications to backbone: Encodes tetR.
  Vector type: TALEN
Growth in bacteria
  Bacterial resistance: Kanamycin, 50 μg/mL
  Growth temperature: 37°C
  Growth strain: DH5alpha
  Growth instructions: Must add .4 mM lysine when propagating plasmid.
  Copy number: Low Copy
Gene/Insert 1
  Gene/Insert name: TALE targeting lysA with N-terminal TEV protease cleavage site
  Insert size (bp): 2982
  Tag / fusion protein: FLAG tag (C terminal on insert); 6x His Tag (N terminal on insert)
Gene/Insert 2
  Gene/Insert name: Tobacco Etch Virus Protease (alt name: TEV protease)
  Insert size (bp): 750
  Mutation: S219V
  Tag / fusion protein: 7x His Tag (N terminal on insert); 5x Arginine Tag (C terminal on insert)
Terms and licenses: Academic/Nonprofit Terms; Industry Terms: Not Available to Industry
Depositor comments: TEV protease induction will result in a growth defect if the culture is not outgrown to a suitable density prior to addition of anhydrotetracycline.
How to cite: p5B3-T was a gift from Brian Pfleger (Addgene plasmid # 92021 ; http://n2t.net/addgene:92021 ; RRID:Addgene_92021)
